Addgene plasmid #28092: pEF1a-myc-LRH1(ES)-IRES-neo
Depositing lab: Austin Cooney. Depositing organization: Baylor College of Medicine. Publication: Canonical Wnt/I. Wagner RT, Xu X, Yi F, Merrill BJ, Cooney AJ. Stem Cells. 2010 Oct . 28(10):1794-804. 10.1002/stem.502 PubMed 20734354.
Backbone
  Vector backbone: pEF1a-Luc-IRES-Neo
  Vector type: Mammalian Expression
  Selectable markers: Neomycin (select with G418)
Growth in bacteria
  Bacterial resistance: Ampicillin, 100 μg/mL
  Growth temperature: 37°C
  Growth strain: DH5alpha
  Copy number: Unknown
Gene/Insert
  Gene/Insert name: Lrh-1 (alt name: liver receptor homolog-1)
  Species: M. musculus (mouse)
  Entrez Gene: Nr5a2 (a.k.a. AU020803, D1Ertd308e, Ftf, LRH-1, UF2-H3B)
  Tag / fusion protein: myc (N terminal on insert)
  Cloning method: Restriction Enzyme; 5′ cloning site NheI (not destroyed); 3′ cloning site NotI (not destroyed)
  Sequencing primers: 5′ n/a
Terms and licenses: Academic/Nonprofit Terms; Industry Terms: Not Available to Industry
How to cite: pEF1a-myc-LRH1(ES)-IRES-neo was a gift from Austin Cooney (Addgene plasmid # 28092 ; http://n2t.net/addgene:28092 ; RRID:Addgene_28092)
