[The description below was written by a language model from this plasmid's Addgene catalogue record.]
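Description:
pEF1a-myc-LRH1(ES)-IRES-neo is a mammalian expression plasmid built on the pEF1a-Luc-IRES-Neo backbone, with the insert cloned between NheI and NotI sites that both remain intact, presumably in place of the luciferase reporter implied by the backbone name. It is propagated in E. coli under ampicillin selection. The record gives no feature table, lists the copy number as unknown, and does not state the bacterial origin of replication or the total size.

The payload is mouse Lrh-1 (liver receptor homolog-1, gene symbol Nr5a2), an orphan nuclear receptor, carrying an N-terminal myc epitope tag that allows the protein to be detected or immunoprecipitated with anti-myc antibodies. As the plasmid name indicates, expression is driven by the EF1α promoter, a strong constitutive promoter that tends to stay active in cell types, including stem cells, where viral promoters are often silenced. Downstream of the tagged coding sequence, an internal ribosome entry site (IRES) links a neomycin resistance gene to the same transcript. G418 selection therefore enriches for cells that also transcribe myc-LRH1, which is useful for deriving stable lines with consistent transgene expression.

The "(ES)" in the name is not defined in the record. It may refer to an embryonic stem cell–derived form of the cDNA, but this is not stated. The associated publication concerns canonical Wnt signalling and appeared in a stem cell journal, so the plasmid fits constitutive or stable overexpression of tagged LRH-1 in mammalian cells in stem cell biology studies.
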