>Addgene plasmid #28092 | pEF1a-myc-LRH1(ES)-IRES-neo | addgene partial sequence | sequence record 34392 | 28092 with Myc
TGGAGGCCGAATTCTCGCTAAGAATGTCTGCTAGTTTGGATACTGGAGATTTTCAAGAATTTCTTAAGCA
TGGACTTACAGCTATTGCGTCTGCACCAGGGTCAGAGACTCGCCACTCCCCCAAACGTGAGGAACAACTC
CGGGAAAAACGTGCTGGGCTTCCGGACCGACACCGACGCCCCATTCCCGCCCGCAGCCGCCTTGTCATGC
TGCCCAAAGTGGAGACGGAAGCCCCAGGACTGGTCCGATCGCATGGGGAACAGGGGCAGATGCCAGAAAA
CATGCAAGTGTCTCAATTTAAAATGGTGAATTACTCCTATGATGAAGATCTGGAAGAGCTATGTCCTGTG
TGTGGCGATAAAGTGTCTGGGTACCATTACGGTCTCCTCACGTGCGAAAGCTGCAAGGGTTTTTTTAAGC
GAACTGTCCAAAACCAAAAAAGGTACACGTGCATAGAGAACCAGAATTGCCAAATTGACAAAACGCAGAG
AAAACGATGTCCCTACTGTCGATTCAAAAAATGTATCGATGTTGGGATGAAGCTGGAAGCCGTAAGAGCC
GACCGCATGCGAGGGGGCAGAAATAAGTTTGGGCCAATGTACAAGAGAGACAGGGCTTTGAAGCAGCAGA
AGAAAGCCCTCATTCGAGCCAATGGACTTAAGCTGGAAGCCATGTCTCA
